Addgene plasmid #175029: Halo-WIPI2B I92E
Purpose: Expresses WIPI2B (I92E) fused to Halo in mammalian cells to abrogate interaction with ATG16L1
Depositing lab: Andrea Stavoe. Depositing organization: University of Texas Health Science Center at Houston. Publication: Structural basis for membrane recruitment of ATG16L1 by WIPI2 in autophagy. Strong LM, Chang C, Riley JF, Boecker CA, Flower TG, Buffalo CZ, Ren X, Stavoe AK, Holzbaur EL, Hurley JH. Elife. 2021 Sep 10;10. pii: 70372. doi: 10.7554/eLife.70372. PubMed 34505572.
Backbone
  Vector backbone: pHTN
  Backbone manufacturer: Promega
  Backbone size w/o insert (bp): 6143
  Total vector size (bp): 7410
  Vector type: Mammalian Expression
Growth in bacteria
  Bacterial resistance: Ampicillin, 100 μg/mL
  Growth temperature: 37°C
  Growth strain: DH5alpha
  Copy number: Unknown
Gene/Insert
  Gene/Insert name: WIPI2B (I92E)
  Species: H. sapiens (human)
  Mutation: Isoleucine 92 to Glutamate (ATC to GAA)
  Entrez Gene: WIPI2 (a.k.a. ATG18B, Atg21, CGI-50, IDDSSA, WIPI-2)
  Promoter: CMV
  Tag / fusion protein: HaloTag (N terminal on backbone)
  Cloning method: Restriction Enzyme; 5′ cloning site EcoRI (not destroyed); 3′ cloning site NotI (not destroyed)
  Sequencing primers: 5′ cctgatcggcagcgagatcg
Resource information
  A portion of this plasmid was derived from a plasmid made by: Sharon Tooze, Francis Crick Institute, UK
Terms and licenses: Academic/Nonprofit Terms; Industry Terms: Not Available to Industry
How to cite: Halo-WIPI2B I92E was a gift from Andrea Stavoe (Addgene plasmid # 175029 ; http://n2t.net/addgene:175029 ; RRID:Addgene_175029)
