[The description below was written by a language model from this plasmid's Addgene catalogue record and pLannotate feature annotations shown in this document.]
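Description:
Halo-WIPI2B I92E is a 7.4 kb mammalian expression plasmid built on the Promega pHTN backbone, which supplies an N-terminal HaloTag. It is propagated in E. coli through a high-copy ColE1/pUC-type origin with ampicillin selection (AmpR, β-lactamase), and a ColE1 cer site helps keep the plasmid monomeric. A separate cassette, consisting of the SV40 enhancer/early promoter, the neo (nptII) gene and a synthetic poly(A) signal, provides a marker of the type used for G418 selection of stably transfected mammalian cells.

The expression unit is driven by the CMV immediate-early enhancer and promoter, followed by a chimeric β-globin/immunoglobulin intron that promotes efficient mRNA processing. A T7 promoter lies just upstream of the coding region and could allow in vitro transcription. The open reading frame encodes HaloTag, a modified dehalogenase that bonds covalently to chloroalkane ligands, then a TEV protease cleavage site, then human WIPI2B cloned between EcoRI and NotI sites. The automated annotation labels this insert by its closest rat homologue, but the catalogue entry gives the species as human. An SV40 polyadenylation signal is annotated downstream of the insert. The remaining short annotated fragments (SET1, T7 terminator, large T antigen, M13 ori, bom, tnpA) appear to be backbone remnants or partial matches rather than functional parts.

WIPI2 is a PtdIns3P-binding component of the autophagy machinery that acts early in autophagosome formation. The insert carries an isoleucine 92 to glutamate substitution intended to abrogate its interaction with ATG16L1. The construct therefore serves as a binding-deficient, Halo-labelable WIPI2B for studying ATG16L1 membrane recruitment in mammalian cells.
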