Features (pLannotate 1.2.2; 21 found; start..end, strand, type, name):
    109..466     +  promoter       SV40 promoter: SV40 enhancer and early promoter
    517..1308    +  CDS            neo: KKA2_KLEPN - Also known as kan, nptII. Experimental evidence at protein level: Swiss-Prot protein existence level 1. Resistance to kanamycin, neomycin, paromomycin, ribostamycin, butirosin and gentamicin B. From Klebsiella pneumoniae.
   1375..1423    +  polyA_signal   poly(A) signal: synthetic polyadenylation signal
   1444..1536    -  CDS            tnpA (fragment): TN5P_ECOLX - Also known as tnp. Experimental evidence at protein level: Swiss-Prot protein existence level 1. Mediates transposition of transposon Tn5 by a 'cut and paste' mechanism. First, the monomeric transposase binds the 19 bp inverted DNA repeats flanking the transposon. Then, dimerization of the DNA- bound transposase creates a synaptic DNA complex. After nicking of the first DNA strand, excision of the transposon proceeds through a series of intermediates. The transposase then mediates the insertion of the transposon at a new site by strand transfer. The activity of the wild- type tran
   1579..1683    +  promoter       AmpR promoter: bla
   1684..2544    +  CDS            AmpR: β-lactamase; bla; confers resistance to ampicillin, carbenicillin, and related antibiotics
   2702..3290    -  rep_origin     ori: high-copy-number ColE1/pMB1/pBR322/pUC origin of replication
   3406..3689    +  misc_feature   cer region: ColE1-derived recombination site that helps to maintain plasmids as monomers
   3882..4259    +  enhancer       CMV enhancer: human cytomegalovirus immediate early enhancer
   4261..4460    +  promoter       CMV promoter: human cytomegalovirus (CMV) immediate early promoter
   4599..4731    +  intron         chimeric intron: chimera between introns from human β-globin and immunoglobulin heavy chain genes
   4775..4793    +  promoter       T7 promoter: promoter for bacteriophage T7 RNA polymerase
   4809..5699    +  CDS            HaloTag®: modified bacterial dehalogenase that forms covalent bonds with chloroalkane derivatives
   5712..5732    +  CDS            TEV site: tobacco etch virus (TEV) protease recognition and cleavage site
   5763..7070    +  CDS            Wipi2: WIPI2_RAT - Experimental evidence at protein level: Swiss-Prot protein existence level 1. Component of the autophagy machinery that controls the major intracellular degradation process by which cytoplasmic materials are packaged into autophagosomes and delivered to lysosomes for degradation. Involved in an early step of the formation of preautophagosomal structures. Binds and is activated by phosphatidylinositol 3-phosphate (PtdIns3P) forming on membranes of the endoplasmic reticulum upon activation of the upstream ULK1 and PI3 kinases. Mediates ER-isolation membranes contacts by interacting w
   7084..7109    +  CDS            SET1 (fragment): solubility-enhancement tag derived from T7 phage gene 10B
   7117..7133    +  terminator     T7 terminator (fragment): transcription terminator for bacteriophage T7 RNA polymerase
   7153..7274    -  polyA_signal   SV40 poly(A) signal: SV40 polyadenylation signal
   7297..7365    -  CDS            large T antigen (fragment): large T antigen from SV40 (simian virus 40)
   7370..7402    +  rep_origin     M13 ori (fragment): M13 bacteriophage origin of replication; arrow indicates direction of (+) strand synthesis
   7403..44      -  misc_feature   bom (fragment) (across the origin): basis of mobility region from pBR322
>Addgene plasmid #175029 | Halo-WIPI2B I92E | addgene full sequence | sequence record 350263 | Addgene NGS Result
GGTATTTTCTCCTTACGCATCTGTGCGGTATTTCACACCGCATACGCGGATCTGCGCAGCACCATGGCCT
GAAATAACCTCTGAAAGAGGAACTTGGTTAGGTACCTTCTGAGGCGGAAAGAACCAGCTGTGGAATGTGT
GTCAGTTAGGGTGTGGAAAGTCCCCAGGCTCCCCAGCAGGCAGAAGTATGCAAAGCATGCATCTCAATTA
GTCAGCAACCAGGTGTGGAAAGTCCCCAGGCTCCCCAGCAGGCAGAAGTATGCAAAGCATGCATCTCAAT
TAGTCAGCAACCATAGTCCCGCCCCTAACTCCGCCCATCCCGCCCCTAACTCCGCCCAGTTCCGCCCATT
CTCCGCCCCATGGCTGACTAATTTTTTTTATTTATGCAGAGGCCGAGGCCGCCTCGGCCTCTGAGCTATT
CCAGAAGTAGTGAGGAGGCTTTTTTGGAGGCCTAGGCTTTTGCAAAAAGCTTGATTCTTCTGACACAACA
GTCTCGAACTTAAGGCTAGAGCCACCATGATTGAACAAGATGGATTGCACGCAGGTTCTCCGGCCGCTTG
GGTGGAGAGGCTATTCGGCTATGACTGGGCACAACAGACAATCGGCTGCTCTGATGCCGCCGTGTTCCGG
CTGTCAGCGCAGGGGCGCCCGGTTCTTTTTGTCAAGACCGACCTGTCCGGTGCCCTGAATGAACTGCAGG
ACGAGGCAGCGCGGCTATCGTGGCTGGCCACGACGGGCGTTCCTTGCGCAGCTGTGCTCGACGTTGTCAC
TGAAGCGGGAAGGGACTGGCTGCTATTGGGCGAAGTGCCGGGGCAGGATCTCCTGTCATCTCACCTTGCT
CCTGCCGAGAAAGTATCCATCATGGCTGATGCAATGCGGCGGCTGCATACGCTTGATCCGGCTACCTGCC
CATTCGACCACCAAGCGAAACATCGCATCGAGCGAGCACGTACTCGGATGGAAGCCGGTCTTGTCGATCA
GGATGATCTGGACGAAGAGCATCAGGGGCTCGCGCCAGCCGAACTGTTCGCCAGGCTCAAGGCGCGCATG
CCCGACGGCGAGGATCTCGTCGTGACCCATGGCGATGCCTGCTTGCCGAATATCATGGTGGAAAATGGCC
GCTTTTCTGGATTCATCGACTGTGGCCGGCTGGGTGTGGCGGACCGCTATCAGGACATAGCGTTGGCTAC
CCGTGATATTGCTGAAGAGCTTGGCGGCGAATGGGCTGACCGCTTCCTCGTGCTTTACGGTATCGCCGCT
CCCGATTCGCAGCGCATCGCCTTCTATCGCCTTCTTGACGAGTTCTTCTGAGCGGGACTCTGGGGTTCGA
AATGACCGACCAAGCGACGCCCAACCTGCCATCACGATGGCCGCAATAAAATATCTTTATTTTCATTACA
TCTGTGTGTTGGTTTTTTGTGTGAATCGATAGCGATAAGGATCCTCTTTGCGCTTGCGTTTTCCCTTGTC
CAGATAGCCCAGTAGCTGACATTCATCCGGGGTCAGCACCGTTTCTGCGGACTGGCTTTCTACGTAATGG
TTTCTTAGACGTCAGGTGGCACTTTTCGGGGAAATGTGCGCGGAACCCCTATTTGTTTATTTTTCTAAAT
ACATTCAAATATGTATCCGCTCATGAGACAATAACCCTGATAAATGCTTCAATAATATTGAAAAAGGAAG
AGTATGAGTATTCAACATTTCCGTGTCGCCCTTATTCCCTTTTTTGCGGCATTTTGCCTTCCTGTTTTTG
CTCACCCAGAAACGCTGGTGAAAGTAAAAGATGCTGAAGATCAGTTGGGTGCACGAGTGGGTTACATCGA
ACTGGATCTCAACAGCGGTAAGATCCTTGAGAGTTTTCGCCCCGAAGAACGTTTTCCAATGATGAGCACT
TTCAAAGTTCTGCTATGTGGCGCGGTATTATCCCGTATTGACGCCGGGCAAGAGCAACTCGGTCGCCGCA
TACACTATTCTCAGAATGACTTGGTTGAGTACTCACCAGTCACAGAAAAGCATCTTACGGATGGCATGAC
AGTAAGAGAATTATGCAGTGCTGCCATAACCATGAGTGATAACACTGCGGCCAACTTACTTCTGACAACT
ATCGGAGGACCGAAGGAGCTAACCGCTTTTTTGCACAACATGGGGGATCATGTAACTCGCCTTGATCGTT
GGGAACCGGAGCTGAATGAAGCCATACCAAACGACGAGCGTGACACCACGATGCCTGTAGCAATGGCAAC
AACGTTGCGCAAACTATTAACTGGCGAACTACTTACTCTAGCTTCCCGGCAACAATTAATAGACTGGATG
GAGGCGGATAAAGTTGCAGGACCACTTCTGCGCTCGGCCCTTCCGGCTGGCTGGTTTATTGCTGATAAAT
CTGGAGCCGGTGAGCGTGGGTCTCGCGGTATCATTGCAGCACTGGGGCCAGATGGTAAGCCCTCCCGTAT
CGTAGTTATCTACACGACGGGGAGTCAGGCAACTATGGATGAACGAAATAGACAGATCGCTGAGATAGGT
GCCTCACTGATTAAGCATTGGTAATTCGAAATGACCGACCAAGCGACGCCCAACCGGTATCAGCTCACTC
AAAGGCGGTAATACGGTTATCCACAGAATCAGGGGATAACGCAGGAAAGAACATGTGAGCAAAAGGCCAG
CAAAAGGCCAGGAACCGTAAAAAGGCCGCGTTGCTGGCGTTTTTCCATAGGCTCCGCCCCCCTGACGAGC
ATCACAAAAATCGACGCTCAAGTCAGAGGTGGCGAAACCCGACAGGACTATAAAGATACCAGGCGTTTCC
CCCTGGAAGCTCCCTCGTGCGCTCTCCTGTTCCGACCCTGCCGCTTACCGGATACCTGTCCGCCTTTCTC
CCTTCGGGAAGCGTGGCGCTTTCTCATAGCTCACGCTGTAGGTATCTCAGTTCGGTGTAGGTCGTTCGCT
CCAAGCTGGGCTGTGTGCACGAACCCCCCGTTCAGCCCGACCGCTGCGCCTTATCCGGTAACTATCGTCT
TGAGTCCAACCCGGTAAGACACGACTTATCGCCACTGGCAGCAGCCACTGGTAACAGGATTAGCAGAGCG
AGGTATGTAGGCGGTGCTACAGAGTTCTTGAAGTGGTGGCCTAACTACGGCTACACTAGAAGGACAGTAT
TTGGTATCTGCGCTCTGCTGAAGCCAGTTACCTTCGGAAAAAGAGTTGGTAGCTCTTGATCCGGCAAACA
AACCACCGCTGGTAGCGGTGGTTTTTTTGTTTGCAAGCAGCAGATTACGCGCAGAAAAAAAGGATTTCAA
GAAGATCCTTTGATCTTTTCTACGGGGTCTGACGCTCAGTGGAACGAAAACTCACGTTAAGGGATTTTGG
TCATGAGATTATCAAAAAGGATCTTCACCTAGATCCTTTTATAGTCCGGAAATACAGGAACGCACGCTGG
ATGGCCCTTCGCTGGGATGGTGAAACCATGAAAAATGGCAGCTTCAGTGGATTAAGTGGGGGTAATGTGG
CCTGTACCCTCTGGTTGCATAGGTATTCATACGGTTAAAATTTATCAGGCGCGATTGCGGCAGTTTTTCG
GGTGGTTTGTTGCCATTTTTACCTGTCTGCTGCCGTGATCGCGCTGAACGCGTTTTAGCGGTGCGTACAA
TTAAGGGATTATGGTAAATCCACTTACTGTCTGCCCTCGTAGCCATCGAGATAAACCGCAGTACTCCGGC
CACGATGCGTCCGGCGTAGAGGATCGAGATCTTCAATATTGGCCATTAGCCATATTATTCATTGGTTATA
TAGCATAAATCAATATTGGCTATTGGCCATTGCATACGTTGTATCTATATCATAATATGTACATTTATAT
TGGCTCATGTCCAATATGACCGCCATGTTGGCATTGATTATTGACTAGTTATTAATAGTAATCAATTACG
GGGTCATTAGTTCATAGCCCATATATGGAGTTCCGCGTTACATAACTTACGGTAAATGGCCCGCCTGGCT
GACCGCCCAACGACCCCCGCCCATTGACGTCAATAATGACGTATGTTCCCATAGTAACGCCAATAGGGAC
TTTCCATTGACGTCAATGGGTGGAGTATTTACGGTAAACTGCCCACTTGGCAGTACATCAAGTGTATCAT
ATGCCAAGTCCGCCCCCTATTGACGTCAATGACGGTAAATGGCCCGCCTGGCATTATGCCCAGTACATGA
CCTTACGGGACTTTCCTACTTGGCAGTACATCTACGTATTAGTCATCGCTATTACCATGGTGATGCGGTT
TTGGCAGTACACCAATGGGCGTGGATAGCGGTTTGACTCACGGGGATTTCCAAGTCTCCACCCCATTGAC
GTCAATGGGAGTTTGTTTTGGCACCAAAATCAACGGGACTTTCCAAAATGTCGTAATAACCCCGCCCCGT
TGACGCAAATGGGCGGTAGGCGTGTACGGTGGGAGGTCTATATAAGCAGAGCTGGTTTAGTGAACCGTCA
GATCACTAGAAGCTTTATTGCGGTAGTTTATCACAGTTAAATTGCTAACGCAGTCAGTGCTTCTGACACA
ACAGTCTCGAACTTAAGCTGCAGAAGTTGGTCGTGAGGCACTGGGCAGGTAAGTATCAAGGTTACAAGAC
AGGTTTAAGGAGACCAATAGAAACTGGGCTTGTCGAGACAGAGAAGACTCTTGCGTTTCTGATAGGCACC
TATTGGTCTTACTGACATCCACTTTGCCTTTCTCTCCACAGGTGTCCACTCCCAGTTCAATTACAGCTCT
TAAGGCTAGAGTATTAATACGACTCACTATAGGGCTAGCAAAGCCACCATGGCAGAAATCGGTACTGGCT
TTCCATTCGACCCCCATTATGTGGAAGTCCTGGGCGAGCGCATGCACTACGTCGATGTTGGTCCGCGCGA
TGGCACCCCTGTGCTGTTCCTGCACGGTAACCCGACCTCCTCCTACGTGTGGCGCAACATCATCCCGCAT
GTTGCACCGACCCATCGCTGCATTGCTCCAGACCTGATCGGTATGGGCAAATCCGACAAACCAGACCTGG
GTTATTTCTTCGACGACCACGTCCGCTTCATGGATGCCTTCATCGAAGCCCTGGGTCTGGAAGAGGTCGT
CCTGGTCATTCACGACTGGGGCTCCGCTCTGGGTTTCCACTGGGCCAAGCGCAATCCAGAGCGCGTCAAA
GGTATTGCATTTATGGAGTTCATCCGCCCTATCCCGACCTGGGACGAATGGCCAGAATTTGCCCGCGAGA
CCTTCCAGGCCTTCCGCACCACCGACGTCGGCCGCAAGCTGATCATCGATCAGAACGTTTTTATCGAGGG
TACGCTGCCGATGGGTGTCGTCCGCCCGCTGACTGAAGTCGAGATGGACCATTACCGCGAGCCGTTCCTG
AATCCTGTTGACCGCGAGCCACTGTGGCGCTTCCCAAACGAGCTGCCAATCGCCGGTGAGCCAGCGAACA
TCGTCGCGCTGGTCGAAGAATACATGGACTGGCTGCACCAGTCCCCTGTCCCGAAGCTGCTGTTCTGGGG
CACCCCAGGCGTTCTGATCCCACCGGCCGAAGCCGCTCGCCTGGCCAAAAGCCTGCCTAACTGCAAGGCT
GTGGACATCGGCCCGGGTCTGAATCTGCTGCAAGAAGACAACCCGGACCTGATCGGCAGCGAGATCGCGC
GCTGGCTGTCGACGCTCGAGATTTCCGGCGAGCCAACCACTGAGGATCTGTACTTTCAGAGCGATAACGC
GATCGCTTCCGAATTCGGATCCATGAACCTGGCGAGCCAGAGCGGGGAGGCCGGCGCCGGCCAGCTGCTC
TTCGCCAACTTCAACCAGGACAACACGTCCCTAGCTGTTGGTAGTAAGTCCGGTTATAAATTTTTCTCCC
TTTCTTCTGTGGATAAGCTGGAACAGATCTATGAATGCACCGATACGGAAGATGTGTGCATTGTAGAGAG
ATTGTTCTCCAGCAGCCTAGTGGCCATCGTGAGCCTTAAAGCACCAAGGAAGCTAAAGGTTTGCCACTTT
AAGAAGGGAACTGAGGAATGCAACTACAGCTACTCCAACACGATTCTGGCTGTGAAGCTCAACAGGCAGA
GGCTGATAGTATGCCTGGAGGAGTCCCTGTACATCCACAACATTCGGGACATGAAGGTGCTGCATACGAT
CAGGGAGACGCCTCCAAACCCTGCAGGCCTGTGTGCGCTGTCAATCAACAACGACAACTGCTACTTGGCG
TACCCAGGGAGCGCGACCATCGGAGAGGTGCAGGTCTTCGATACCATTAATTTGAGAGCTGCAAACATGA
TTCCGGCTCACGACAGTCCTTTAGCGGCACTGGCCTTTGACGCAAGTGGAACTAAACTTGCCACGGCTTC
GGAGAAGGGGACCGTGATTAGGGTATTTTCCATTCCAGAAGGACAAAAACTCTTTGAGTTTCGGAGAGGA
GTAAAGAGGTGCGTGAGCATCTGCTCCCTGGCCTTCAGCATGGACGGCATGTTCCTCTCCGCCTCCAGCA
ACACTGAGACCGTGCACATCTTCAAACTCGAGACTGTGAAAGAAAAACCCCCAGAGGAGCCCACCACCTG
GACCGGGTACTTCGGGAAAGTGCTCATGGCCTCCACCAGCTACCTGCCTTCCCAAGTGACAGAAATGTTC
AACCAGGGCAGAGCCTTCGCCACGGTCCGCCTGCCATTCTGCGGCCACAAAAACATCTGCTCGCTAGCCA
CAATTCAGAAGATCCCGCGGTTGTTGGTGGGTGCCGCCGACGGGTACCTGTACATGTACAACCTGGACCC
CCAGGAGGGCGGCGAGTGTGCCCTGATGAAGCAGCACCGGCTGGACGGCAGTCTGGAAACGACCAATGAG
ATCTTGGACTCTGCCTCTCACGACTGCCCCTTAGTCACTCAGACATACGGCGCAGCTGCAGGAAAAGGTA
CTTACGTGCCTTCATCCCCAACGAGACTTGCCTACACAGACGACCTGGGTGCTGTGGGTGGCGCCTGCCT
GGAGGACGAGGCCAGCGCCCTGCGCCTGGATGAGGACAGCGAGCACCCGCCCATGATTCTTCGGACTGAC
TGAGCGGCCGCTTGCTGAGTTGGCTGCTGCCACCGCTGAGCAATAACTAGCATAACCCCTTGGCCGCTTC
GAGCAGACATGATAAGATACATTGATGAGTTTGGACAAACCACAACTAGAATGCAGTGAAAAAAATGCTT
TATTTGTGAAATTTGTGATGCTATTGCTTTATTTGTAACCATTATAAGCTGCAATAAACAAGTTAACAAC
AACAATTGCATTCATTTTATGTTTCAGGTTCAGGGGGAGATGTGGGAGGTTTTTTTAAGCAAGTAAAACC
TCTACAAATGTGGTAAAATCGAATTTTAACAAAATATTAACGCTTACAATTTCCTGATGC
